>Addgene plasmid #219151 | SFFV-HOXB5-Brd 192 | depositor full sequence | sequence record 428659 | SFFV-HOXB5-Brd 192 sequence 7421 bps
AGCTTAATGTAGTCTTATGCAATACTCTTGTAGTCTTGCAACATGGTAACGATGAGTTAGCAACATGCCT
TACAAGGAGAGAAAAAGCACCGTGCATGCCGATTGGTGGAAGTAAGGTGGTACGATCGTGCCTTATTAGG
AAGGCAACAGACGGGTCTGACATGGATTGGACGAACCACTGAATTGCCGCATTGCAGAGATATTGTATTT
AAGTGCCTAGCTCGATACAATAAACGGGTCTCTCTGGTTAGACCAGATCTGAGCCTGGGAGCTCTCTGGC
TAACTAGGGAACCCACTGCTTAAGCCTCAATAAAGCTTGCCTTGAGTGCTTCAAGTAGTGTGTGCCCGTC
TGTTGTGTGACTCTGGTAACTAGAGATCCCTCAGACCCTTTTAGTCAGTGTGGAAAATCTCTAGCAGTGG
CGCCCGAACAGGGACCTGAAAGCGAAAGGGAAACCAGAGCTCTCTCGACGCAGGACTCGGCTTGCTGAAG
CGCGCACGGCAAGAGGCGAGGGGCGGCGACTGGTGAGTACGCCAAAAATTTTGACTAGCGGAGGCTAGAA
GGAGAGAGATGGGTGCGAGAGCGTCAGTATTAAGCGGGGGAGAATTAGATCGCGATGGGAAAAAATTCGG
TTAAGGCCAGGGGGAAAGAAAAAATATAAATTAAAACATATAGTATGGGCAAGCAGGGAGCTAGAACGAT
TCGCAGTTAATCCTGGCCTGTTAGAAACATCAGAAGGCTGTAGACAAATACTGGGACAGCTACAACCATC
CCTTCAGACAGGATCAGAAGAACTTAGATCATTATATAATACAGTAGCAACCCTCTATTGTGTGCATCAA
AGGATAGAGATAAAAGACACCAAGGAAGCTTTAGACAAGATAGAGGAAGAGCAAAACAAAAGTAAGACCA
CCGCACAGCAAGCGGCCGCTGATCTTCAGACCTGGAGGAGGAGATATGAGGGACAATTGGAGAAGTGAAT
TATATAAATATAAAGTAGTAAAAATTGAACCATTAGGAGTAGCACCCACCAAGGCAAAGAGAAGAGTGGT
GCAGAGAGAAAAAAGAGCAGTGGGAATAGGAGCTTTGTTCCTTGGGTTCTTGGGAGCAGCAGGAAGCACT
ATGGGCGCAGCCTCAATGACGCTGACGGTACAGGCCAGACAATTATTGTCTGGTATAGTGCAGCAGCAGA
ACAATTTGCTGAGGGCTATTGAGGCGCAACAGCATCTGTTGCAACTCACAGTCTGGGGCATCAAGCAGCT
CCAGGCAAGAATCCTGGCTGTGGAAAGATACCTAAAGGATCAACAGCTCCTGGGGATTTGGGGTTGCTCT
GGAAAACTCATTTGCACCACTGCTGTGCCTTGGAATGCTAGTTGGAGTAATAAATCTCTGGAACAGATTT
GGAATCACACGACCTGGATGGAGTGGGACAGAGAAATTAACAATTACACAAGCTTAATACACTCCTTAAT
TGAAGAATCGCAAAACCAGCAAGAAAAGAATGAACAAGAATTATTGGAATTAGATAAATGGGCAAGTTTG
TGGAATTGGTTTAACATAACAAATTGGCTGTGGTATATAAAATTATTCATAATGATAGTAGGAGGCTTGG
TAGGTTTAAGAATAGTTTTTGCTGTACTTTCTATAGTGAATAGAGTTAGGCAGGGATATTCACCATTATC
GTTTCAGACCCACCTCCCAACCCCGAGGGGACCCGACAGGCCCGAAGGAATAGAAGAAGAAGGTGGAGAG
AGAGACAGAGACAGATCCATTCGATTAGTGAACGGATCTCGACGGTATCGGTTAACTTTTAAAAGAAAAG
GGGGGATTGGGGGGTACAGTGCAGGGGAAAGAATAGTAGACATAATAGCAACAGACATACAAACTAAAGA
ATTACAAAAACAAATTACAAAAATTCAAAATTTTATCGATCACGAGACTAGCCTCGAGCTGGCTGCAGTA
ACGCCATTTTGCAAGGCATGGAAAAATACCAAACCAAGAATAGAGAAGTTCAGATCAAGGGCGGGTACAT
GAAAATAGCTAACGTTGGGCCAAACAGGATATCTGCGGTGAGCAGTTTCGGCCCCGGCCCGGGGCCAAGA
ACAGATGGTCACCGCAGTTTCGGCCCCGGCCCGAGGCCAAGAACAGATGGTCCCCAGATATGGCCCAACC
CTCAGCAGTTTCTTAAGACCCATCAGATGTTTCCAGGCTCCCCCAAGGACCTGAAATGACCCTGCGCCTT
ATTTGAATTAACCAATCAGCCTGCTTCTCGCTTCTGTTCGCGCGCTTCTGCTTCCCGAGCTCTATAAAAG
AGCTCACAACCCCTCACTCGGCGCGCCAGTCCTCCGACAGACTGAGTCGGCCGGTCGAATCAAGCTTATC
GATACCGTCGACGCCACCATGAGCAGCTACTTCGTGAACAGCTTCAGCGGCAGATACCCTAACGGCCCCG
ATTACCAGCTGCTGAATTACGGCTCTGGCAGCAGCCTGAGCGGCAGCTATAGAGATCCTGCCGCCATGCA
CACAGGCAGCTACGGCTACAACTACAACGGCATGGACCTGAGCGTGAACAGAAGCAGCGCCAGCAGCTCT
CACTTTGGAGCCGTGGGAGAGAGCAGCAGAGCCTTTCCTGCTCCTGCTCAAGAGCCCAGATTCAGACAGG
CCGCCAGCTCTTGTAGCCTGAGCAGCCCTGAAAGCCTGCCTTGCACCAATGGCGATAGCCACGGCGCCAA
GCCATCTGCCAGTTCTCCATCTGATCAGGCCACCAGCGCCTCCAGCTCTGCCAATTTCACCGAGATCGAT
GAGGCCTCTGCCAGCAGCGAACCTGAAGAAGCTGCCAGCCAACTGTCTAGCCCCAGCCTGGCTAGAGCAC
AGCCTGAACCTATGGCCACAAGCACAGCTGCCCCTGAGGGACAGACCCCTCAGATATTCCCCTGGATGCG
GAAGCTGCACATCAGCCACGATATGACAGGCCCCGATGGCAAGAGAGCCAGAACCGCCTACACCAGATAC
CAGACACTGGAACTGGAAAAAGAGTTCCACTTCAATCGCTACCTGACCAGACGGCGGAGAATCGAGATTG
CCCACGCTCTGTGTCTGAGCGAGAGACAGATCAAGATCTGGTTCCAGAACCGGCGGATGAAGTGGAAGAA
GGACAACAAGCTGAAGTCCATGAGCCTGGCCACAGCCGGCTCTGCCTTTCAGCCTTAATAAGGATCCCCC
GGGCTGCAGGAATTCGAGCATCTTACCGCCATTTATTCCCATATTTGTTCTGTTTTTCTTGATTTGGGTA
TACATTTAAATGTTAATAAAACAAAATGGTGGGGCAATCATTTACATTTTTAGGGATATGTAATTACTAG
TTCAGGTGTATTGCCACAAGACAAACATGTTAAGAAACTTTCCCGTTATTTACGCTCTGTTCCTGTTAAT
CAACCTCTGGATTACAAAATTTGTGAAAGATTGACTGATATTCTTAACTATGTTGCTCCTTTTACGCTGT
GTGGATATGCTGCTTTAATGCCTCTGTATCATGCTATTGCTTCCCGTACGGCTTTCGTTTTCTCCTCCTT
GTATAAATCCTGGTTGCTGTCTCTTTATGAGGAGTTGTGGCCCGTTGTCCGTCAACGTGGCGTGGTGTGC
TCTGTGTTTGCTGACGCAACCCCCACTGGCTGGGGCATTGCCACCACCTGTCAACTCCTTTCTGGGACTT
TCGCTTTCCCCCTCCCGATCGCCACGGCAGAACTCATCGCCGCCTGCCTTGCCCGCTGCTGGACAGGGGC
TAGGTTGCTGGGCACTGATAATTCCGTGGTGTTGTCGGGGAAGCTGACGTCCTTTGCAATTCGATATCAA
GCTGTACCTTCTAGATGTACATTAAACCCAGCGCTTCTAGACCAATGACTTACAAGGCAGCTGTAGATCT
TAGCCACTTTTTAAAAGAAAAGGGGGGACTGGAAGGGCTAATTCACTCCCAACGAAGACAAGATCTGCTT
TTTGCTTGTACTGGGTCTCTCTGGTTAGACCAGATCTGAGCCTGGGAGCTCTCTGGCTAACTAGGGAACC
CACTGCTTAAGCCTCAATAAAGCTTGCCTTGAGTGCTTCAAGTAGTGTGTGCCCGTCTGTTGTGTGACTC
TGGTAACTAGAGATCCCTCAGACCCTTTTAGTCAGTGTGGAAAATCTCTAGCAGTAGTAGTTCATGTCAT
CTTATTATTCAGTATTTATAACTTGCAAAGAAATGAATATCAGAGAGTGAGAGGAACTTGTTTATTGCAG
CTTATAATGGTTACAAATAAAGCAATAGCATCACAAATTTCACAAATAAAGCATTTTTTTCACTGCATTC
TAGTTGTGGTTTGTCCAAACTCATCAATGTATCTTATCATGTCTGGCTCTAGCTATCCCGCCCCTAACTC
CGCCCAGTTCCGCCCATTCTCCGCCCCATGGCTGACTAATTTTTTTTATTTATGCAGAGGCCGAGGCCGC
CTCGGCCTCTGAGCTATTCCAGAAGTAGTGAGGAGGCTTTTTTGGAGGCCTAGGCTTTTGCGTCGAGACG
TACCCAATTCGCCCTATAGTGAGTCGTATTACGCGCGCTCACTGGCCGTCGTTTTACAACGTCGTGACTG
GGAAAACCCTGGCGTTACCCAACTTAATCGCCTTGCAGCACATCCCCCTTTCGCCAGCTGGCGTAATAGC
GAAGAGGCCCGCACCGATCGCCCTTCCCAACAGTTGCGCAGCCTGAATGGCGAATGGCGCG
[124 nt withheld, positions 4752-4875]
C
[91 nt withheld, positions 4877-4967]
A
[49 nt withheld, positions 4969-5017]
CCTTTGACGTTGGAGTCCACGTTCTTT
[37 nt withheld, positions 5045-5081]
ACCCTATCTCGGTCTATTCTTTTGATTTATAAGGGATTTTGCCGATTTCGGCCTATTGGTTAAAAAATGA
GCTGATTTAACAAAAATTTAACGCGAATTTTAACAAAATATTAACGTTTACAATTTCCCAGGTGGCACTT
TTCGGGGAAATGTGCGCGGAACCCCTATTTGTTTATTTTTCTAAATACATTCAAATATGTATCCGCTCAT
GAGACAATAACCCTGATAAATGCTTCAATAATATTGAAAAAGGAAGAGTATGAGTATTCAACATTTCCGT
GTCGCCCTTATTCCCTTTTTTGCGGCATTTTGCCTTCCTGTTTTTGCTCACCCAGAAACGCTGGTGAAAG
TAAAAGATGCTGAAGATCAGTTGGGTGCACGAGTGGGTTACATCGAACTGGATCTCAACAGCGGTAAGAT
CCTTGAGAGTTTTCGCCCCGAAGAACGTTTTCCAATGATGAGCACTTTTAAAGTTCTGCTATGTGGCGCG
GTATTATCCCGTATTGACGCCGGGCAAGAGCAACTCGGTCGCCGCATACACTATTCTCAGAATGACTTGG
TTGAGTACTCACCAGTCACAGAAAAGCATCTTACGGATGGCATGACAGTAAGAGAATTATGCAGTGCTGC
CATAACCATGAGTGATAACACTGCGGCCAACTTACTTCTGACAACGATCGGAGGACCGAAGGAGCTAACC
GCTTTTTTGCACAACATGGGGGATCATGTAACTCGCCTTGATCGTTGGGAACCGGAGCTGAATGAAGCCA
TACCAAACGACGAGCGTGACACCACGATGCCTGTAGCAATGGCAACAACGTTGCGCAAACTATTAACTGG
CGAACTACTTACTCTAGCTTCCCGGCAACAATTAATAGACTGGATGGAGGCGGATAAAGTTGCAGGACCA
CTTCTGCGCTCGGCCCTTCCGGCTGGCTGGTTTATTGCTGATAAATCTGGAGCCGGTGAGCGTGGGTCTC
GCGGTATCATTGCAGCACTGGGGCCAGATGGTAAGCCCTCCCGTATCGTAGTTATCTACACGACGGGGAG
TCAGGCAACTATGGATGAACGAAATAGACAGATCGCTGAGATAGGTGCCTCACTGATTAAGCATTGGTAA
CTGTCAGACCAAGTTTACTCATATATACTTTAGATTGATTTAAAACTTCATTTTTAATTTAAAAGGATCT
AGGTGAAGATCCTTTTTGATAATCTCATGACCAAAATCCCTTAACGTGAGTTTTCGTTCCACTGAGCGTC
AGACCCCGTAGAAAAGATCAAAGGATCTTCTTGAGATCCTTTTTTTCTGCGCGTAATCTGCTGCTTGCAA
ACAAAAAAACCACCGCTACCAGCGGTGGTTTGTTTGCCGGATCAAGAGCTACCAACTCTTTTTCCGAAGG
TAACTGGCTTCAGCAGAGCGCAGATACCAAATACTGTCCTTCTAGTGTAGCCGTAGTTAGGCCACCACTT
CAAGAACTCTGTAGCACCGCCTACATACCTCGCTCTGCTAATCCTGTTACCAGTGGCTGCTGCCAGTGGC
GATAAGTCGTGTCTTACCGGGTTGGACTCAAGACGATAGTTACCGGATAAGGCGCAGCGGTCGGGCTGAA
CGGGGGGTTCGTGCACACAGCCCAGCTTGGAGCGAACGACCTACACCGAACTGAGATACCTACAGCGTGA
GCTATGAGAAAGCGCCACGCTTCCCGAAGGGAGAAAGGCGGACAGGTATCCGGTAAGCGGCAGGGTCGGA
ACAGGAGAGCGCACGAGGGAGCTTCCAGGGGGAAACGCCTGGTATCTTTATAGTCCTGTCGGGTTTCGCC
ACCTCTGACTTGAGCGTCGATTTTTGTGATGCTCGTCAGGGGGGCGGAGCCTATGGAAAAACGCCAGCAA
CGCGGCCTTTTTACGGTTCCTGGCCTTTTGCTGGCCTTTTGCTCACATGTTCTTTCCTGCGTTATCCCCT
GATTCTGTGGATAACCGTATTACCGCCTTTGAGTGAGCTGATACCGCTCGCCGCAGCCGAACGACCGAGC
GCAGCGAGTCAGTGAGCGAGGAAGCGGAAGAGCGCCCAATACGCAAACCGCCTCTCCCCGCGCGTTGGCC
GATTCATTAATGCAGCTGGCACGACAGGTTTCCCGACTGGAAAGCGGGCAGTGAGCGCAACGCAATTAAT
GTGAGTTAGCTCACTCATTAGGCACCCCAGGCTTTACACTTTATGCTTCCGGCTCGTATGTTGTGTGGAA
TTGTGAGCGGATAACAATTTCACACAGGAAACAGCTATGACCATGATTACGCCAAGCGCGCAATTAACCC
TCACTAAAGGGAACAAAAGCTGGAGCTGCA
Features (pLannotate 1.2.2; 28 found; start..end, strand, type, name):
      8..229     +  promoter       RSV promoter: Rous sarcoma virus enhancer/promoter
    236..416     +  LTR            5' LTR (truncated): truncated 5' long terminal repeat (LTR) from HIV-1
    460..585     +  misc_feature   HIV-1 Ψ: packaging signal of human immunodeficiency virus type 1
    569..932     +  CDS            HIV-1 gag (fragment): gag protein from human immunodeficiency virus 1; gag
   1027..1363    +  ncRNA          RRE: Accession: RF00036 - HIV Rev response element
   1688..1788    +  CDS            Rev (fragment): human immunodeficiency virus 1 (HIV-1) Rev protein; rev; enhances nuclear export of unspliced and incompletely spliced viral mRNAs
   1807..1924    +  misc_feature   cPPT/CTS: central polypurine tract and central termination sequence of HIV-1
   1958..2359    +  promoter       SFFV promoter: spleen focus-forming virus long terminal repeat (LTR) promoter
   2369..2392    +  misc_feature   MCS (fragment): pBluescript multiple cloning site
   2399..3205    +  CDS            HOXB5: HXB5_HUMAN - Also known as HOX2A. Experimental evidence at protein level: Swiss-Prot protein existence level 1. Sequence-specific transcription factor which is part of a developmental regulatory system that provides cells with specific positional identities on the anterior-posterior axis. From Homo sapiens (Human).
   3212..3237    +  misc_feature   MCS (fragment): pBluescript multiple cloning site
   3237..3296    +  CDS            S (fragment): HBSAG_WHV6 - Experimental evidence at transcript level: Swiss-Prot protein existence level 2. The middle envelope protein plays an important role in the budding of the virion. It is involved in the induction of budding in a nucleocapsid independent way. In this process the majority of envelope proteins bud to form subviral lipoprotein particles of 22 nm of diameter that do not contain a nucleocapsid (By similarity). From Woodchuck hepatitis B virus (isolate w64/pWS23) (WHV).
   3428..3831    +  misc_feature   WPRE: woodchuck hepatitis virus posttranscriptional regulatory element
   3889..3948    +  CDS            nef (fragment): NEF_HV1Z2 - Experimental evidence at protein level: Swiss-Prot protein existence level 1. Extracellular Nef protein targets CD4(+) T-lymphocytes for apoptosis by interacting with CXCR4 surface receptors. From Human immunodeficiency virus type 1 group M subtype D (isolate Z2/CDC-Z34) (HIV-1).
   3950..4183    +  LTR            3' LTR (ΔU3): self-inactivating 3' long terminal repeat (LTR) from HIV-1
   4255..4376    +  polyA_signal   SV40 poly(A) signal: SV40 polyadenylation signal
   4395..4530    +  rep_origin     SV40 ori: SV40 origin of replication
   4563..4581    -  promoter       T7 promoter: promoter for bacteriophage T7 RNA polymerase
   4589..4744    +  CDS            lacZα (fragment): LacZα fragment of β-galactosidase; lacZ fragment
   4752..5207    +  rep_origin     f1 ori (sequence partly withheld): f1 bacteriophage origin of replication; arrow indicates direction of (+) strand synthesis
   5236..5340    +  promoter       AmpR promoter: bla
   5341..6201    +  CDS            AmpR: β-lactamase; bla; confers resistance to ampicillin, carbenicillin, and related antibiotics
   6372..6960    +  rep_origin     ori: high-copy-number ColE1/pMB1/pBR322/pUC origin of replication
   7143..7235    +  CDS            lacI (fragment): lac repressor; lacI; The lac repressor binds to the lac operator to inhibit transcription in E. coli. This inhibition can be relieved by adding lactose or isopropyl-β-D-thiogalactopyranoside (IPTG).
   7248..7269    +  protein_bind   CAP binding site: CAP binding activates transcription in the presence of cAMP. E. coli catabolite activator protein
   7284..7314    +  promoter       lac promoter: promoter for the E. coli lac operon
   7322..7338    +  protein_bind   lac operator: The lac repressor binds to the lac operator to inhibit transcription in E. coli. This inhibition can be relieved by adding lactose or isopropyl-β-D-thiogalactopyranoside (IPTG). lac repressor encoded by lacI
   7383..7401    +  promoter       T3 promoter: promoter for bacteriophage T3 RNA polymerase
