>Addgene plasmid #219151 | SFFV-HOXB5-Brd 192 | addgene full sequence | sequence record 450433 | Addgene NGS Result
AGCTTAATGTAGTCTTATGCAATACTCTTGTAGTCTTGCAACATGGTAACGATGAGTTAGCAACATGCCT
TACAAGGAGAGAAAAAGCACCGTGCATGCCGATTGGTGGAAGTAAGGTGGTACGATCGTGCCTTATTAGG
AAGGCAACAGACGGGTCTGACATGGATTGGACGAACCACTGAATTGCCGCATTGCAGAGATATTGTATTT
AAGTGCCTAGCTCGATACATAAACGGGTCTCTCTGGTTAGACCAGATCTGAGCCTGGGAGCTCTCTGGCT
AACTAGGGAACCCACTGCTTAAGCCTCAATAAAGCTTGCCTTGAGTGCTTCAAGTAGTGTGTGCCCGTCT
GTTGTGTGACTCTGGTAACTAGAGATCCCTCAGACCCTTTTAGTCAGTGTGGAAAATCTCTAGCAGTGGC
GCCCGAACAGGGACTTGAAAGCGAAAGGGAAACCAGAGGAGCTCTCTCGACGCAGGACTCGGCTTGCTGA
AGCGCGCACGGCAAGAGGCGAGGGGCGGCGACTGGTGAGTACGCCAAAAATTTTGACTAGCGGAGGCTAG
AAGGAGAGAGATGGGTGCGAGAGCGTCAGTATTAAGCGGGGGAGAATTAGATCGCGATGGGAAAAAATTC
GGTTAAGGCCAGGGGGAAAGAAAAAATATAAATTAAAACATATAGTATGGGCAAGCAGGGAGCTAGAACG
ATTCGCAGTTAATCCTGGCCTGTTAGAAACATCAGAAGGCTGTAGACAAATACTGGGACAGCTACAACCA
TCCCTTCAGACAGGATCAGAAGAACTTAGATCATTATATAATACAGTAGCAACCCTCTATTGTGTGCATC
AAAGGATAGAGATAAAAGACACCAAGGAAGCTTTAGACAAGATAGAGGAAGAGCAAAACAAAAGTAAGAC
CACCGCACAGCAAGCGGCCGCTGATCTTCAGACCTGGAGGAGGAGATATGAGGGACAATTGGAGAAGTGA
ATTATATAAATATAAAGTAGTAAAAATTGAACCATTAGGAGTAGCACCCACCAAGGCAAAGAGAAGAGTG
GTGCAGAGAGAAAAAAGAGCAGTGGGAATAGGAGCTTTGTTCCTTGGGTTCTTGGGAGCAGCAGGAAGCA
CTATGGGCGCAGCGTCAATGACGCTGACGGTACAGGCCAGACAATTATTGTCTGGTATAGTGCAGCAGCA
GAACAATTTGCTGAGGGCTATTGAGGCGCAACAGCATCTGTTGCAACTCACAGTCTGGGGCATCAAGCAG
CTCCAGGCAAGAATCCTGGCTGTGGAAAGATACCTAAAGGATCAACAGCTCCTGGGGATTTGGGGTTGCT
CTGGAAAACTCATTTGCACCACTGCTGTGCCTTGGAATGCTAGTTGGAGTAATAAATCTCTGGAACAGAT
TTGGAATCACACGACCTGGATGGAGTGGGACAGAGAAATTAACAATTACACAAGCTTAATACACTCCTTA
ATTGAAGAATCGCAAAACCAGCAAGAAAAGAATGAACAAGAATTATTGGAATTAGATAAATGGGCAAGTT
TGTGGAATTGGTTTAACATAACAAATTGGCTGTGGTATATAAAATTATTCATAATGATAGTAGGAGGCTT
GGTAGGTTTAAGAATAGTTTTTGCTGTACTTTCTATAGTGAATAGAGTTAGGCAGGGATATTCACCATTA
TCGTTTCAGACCCACCTCCCAACCCCGAGGGGACCCGACAGGCCCGAAGGAATAGAAGAAGAAGGTGGAG
AGAGAGACAGAGACAGATCCATTCGATTAGTGAACGGATCTCGACGGTATCGGTTAACTTTTAAAAGAAA
AGGGGGGATTGGGGGGTACAGTGCAGGGGAAAGAATAGTAGACATAATAGCAACAGACATACAAACTAAA
GAATTACAAAAACAAATTACAAAAATTCAAAATTTTATCGATCACGAGACTAGCCTCGAGCTGGCTGCAG
TAACGCCATTTTGCAAGGCATGGAAAAATACCAAACCAAGAATAGAGAAGTTCAGATCAAGGGCGGGTAC
ATGAAAATAGCTAACGTTGGGCCAAACAGGATATCTGCGGTGAGCAGTTTCGGCCCCGGCCCGGGGCCAA
GAACAGATGGTCACCGCAGTTTCGGCCCCGGCCCGAGGCCAAGAACAGATGGTCCCCAGATATGGCCCAA
CCCTCAGCAGTTTCTTAAGACCCATCAGATGTTTCCAGGCTCCCCCAAGGACCTGAAATGACCCTGCGCC
TTATTTGAATTAACCAATCAGCCTGCTTCTCGCTTCTGTTCGCGCGCTTCTGCTTCCCGAGCTCTATAAA
AGAGCTCACAACCCCTCACTCGGCGCGCCAGTCCTCCGACAGACTGAGTCGGCCGGTCGAATCAAGCTTA
TCGATACCGTCGACGCCACCATGAGCAGCTACTTCGTGAACAGCTTCAGCGGCAGATACCCTAACGGCCC
CGATTACCAGCTGCTGAATTACGGCTCTGGCAGCAGCCTGAGCGGCAGCTATAGAGATCCTGCCGCCATG
CACACAGGCAGCTACGGCTACAACTACAACGGCATGGACCTGAGCGTGAACAGAAGCAGCGCCAGCAGCT
CTCACTTTGGAGCCGTGGGAGAGAGCAGCAGAGCCTTTCCTGCTCCTGCTCAAGAGCCCAGATTCAGACA
GGCCGCCAGCTCTTGTAGCCTGAGCAGCCCTGAAAGCCTGCCTTGCACCAATGGCGATAGCCACGGCGCC
AAGCCATCTGCCAGTTCTCCATCTGATCAGGCCACCAGCGCCTCCAGCTCTGCCAATTTCACCGAGATCG
ATGAGGCCTCTGCCAGCAGCGAACCTGAAGAAGCTGCCAGCCAACTGTCTAGCCCCAGCCTGGCTAGAGC
ACAGCCTGAACCTATGGCCACAAGCACAGCTGCCCCTGAGGGACAGACCCCTCAGATATTCCCCTGGATG
CGGAAGCTGCACATCAGCCACGATATGACAGGCCCCGATGGCAAGAGAGCCAGAACCGCCTACACCAGAT
ACCAGACACTGGAACTGGAAAAAGAGTTCCACTTCAATCGCTACCTGACCAGACGGCGGAGAATCGAGAT
TGCCCACGCTCTGTGTCTGAGCGAGAGACAGATCAAGATCTGGTTCCAGAACCGGCGGATGAAGTGGAAG
AAGGACAACAAGCTGAAGTCCATGAGCCTGGCCACAGCCGGCTCTGCCTTTCAGCCTTAATAAGGATCCC
CCGGGCTGCAGGAATTCGAGCATCTTACCGCCATTTATTCCCATATTTGTTCTGTTTTTCTTGATTTGGG
TATACATTTAAATGTTAATAAAACAAAATGGTGGGGCAATCATTTACATTTTTAGGGATATGTAATTACT
AGTTCAGGTGTATTGCCACAAGACAAACATGTTAAGAAACTTTCCCGTTATTTACGCTCTGTTCCTGTTA
ATCAACCTCTGGATTACAAAATTTGTGAAAGATTGACTGATATTCTTAACTATGTTGCTCCTTTTACGCT
GTGTGGATATGCTGCTTTAATGCCTCTGTATCATGCTATTGCTTCCCGTACGGCTTTCGTTTTCTCCTCC
TTGTATAAATCCTGGTTGCTGTCTCTTTATGAGGAGTTGTGGCCCGTTGTCCGTCAACGTGGCGTGGTGT
GCTCTGTGTTTGCTGACGCAACCCCCACTGGCTGGGGCATTGCCACCACCTGTCAACTCCTTTCTGGGAC
TTTCGCTTTCCCCCTCCCGATCGCCACGGCAGAACTCATCGCCGCCTGCCTTGCCCGCTGCTGGACAGGG
GCTAGGTTGCTGGGCACTGATAATTCCGTGGTGTTGTCGGGGAAGCTGACGTCCTTTGCAATTCGATATC
AAGCTGTACCTTCTAGATGTACATTAAACCCAGCGCTTCTAGACCAATGACTTACAAGGCAGCTGTAGAT
CTTAGCCACTTTTTAAAAGAAAAGGGGGGACTGGAAGGGCTAATTCACTCCCAACGAAGACAAGATCTGC
TTTTTGCTTGTACTGGGTCTCTCTGGTTAGACCAGATCTGAGCCTGGGAGCTCTCTGGCTAACTAGGGAA
CCCACTGCTTAAGCCTCAATAAAGCTTGCCTTGAGTGCTTCAAGTAGTGTGTGCCCGTCTGTTGTGTGAC
TCTGGTAACTAGAGATCCCTCAGACCCTTTTAGTCAGTGTGGAAAATCTCTAGCAGTAGTAGTTCATGTC
ATCTTATTATTCAGTATTTATAACTTGCAAAGAAATGAATATCAGAGAGTGAGAGGAACTTGTTTATTGC
AGCTTATAATGGTTACAAATAAAGCAATAGCATCACAAATTTCACAAATAAAGCATTTTTTTCACTGCAT
TCTAGTTGTGGTTTGTCCAAACTCATCAATGTATCTTATCATGTCTGGCTCTAGCTATCCCGCCCCTAAC
TCCGCCCATCCCGCCCCTAACTCCGCCCAGTTCCGCCCATTCTCCGCCCCATGGCTGACTAATTTTTTTT
ATTTATGCAGAGGCCGAGGCCGCCTCGGCCTCTGAGCTATTCCAGAAGTAGTGAGGAGGCTTTTTTGGAG
GCCTAGGGACGTACCCAATTCGCCCTATAGTGAGTCGTATTACGCGCGCTCACTGGCCGTCGTTTTACAA
CGTCGTGACTGGGAAAACCCTGGCGTTACCCAACTTAATCGCCTTGCAGCACATCCCCCTTTCGCCAGCT
GGCGTAATAGCGAAGAGGCCCGCACCGATCGCCCTTCCCAACAGTTGCGCAGCCTGAATGGCGAATGGG
[124 nt withheld, positions 4760-4883]
C
[91 nt withheld, positions 4885-4975]
A
[49 nt withheld, positions 4977-5025]
CCTTTGACGTTGGAGTCCACGTTCTTT
[37 nt withheld, positions 5053-5089]
ACCCTATCTCGGTCTATTCTTTTGATTTATAAGGGATTTTGCCGATTTCGGCCTATTGGTTAAAAAATGA
GCTGATTTAACAAAAATTTAACGCGAATTTTAACAAAATATTAACGCTTACAATTTAGGTGGCACTTTTC
GGGGAAATGTGCGCGGAACCCCTATTTGTTTATTTTTCTAAATACATTCAAATATGTATCCGCTCATGAG
ACAATAACCCTGATAAATGCTTCAATAATATTGAAAAAGGAAGAGTATGAGTATTCAACATTTCCGTGTC
GCCCTTATTCCCTTTTTTGCGGCATTTTGCCTTCCTGTTTTTGCTCACCCAGAAACGCTGGTGAAAGTAA
AAGATGCTGAAGATCAGTTGGGTGCACGAGTGGGTTACATCGAACTGGATCTCAACAGCGGTAAGATCCT
TGAGAGTTTTCGCCCCGAAGAACGTTTTCCAATGATGAGCACTTTTAAAGTTCTGCTATGTGGCGCGGTA
TTATCCCGTATTGACGCCGGGCAAGAGCAACTCGGTCGCCGCATACACTATTCTCAGAATGACTTGGTTG
AGTACTCACCAGTCACAGAAAAGCATCTTACGGATGGCATGACAGTAAGAGAATTATGCAGTGCTGCCAT
AACCATGAGTGATAACACTGCGGCCAACTTACTTCTGACAACGATCGGAGGACCGAAGGAGCTAACCGCT
TTTTTGCACAACATGGGGGATCATGTAACTCGCCTTGATCGTTGGGAACCGGAGCTGAATGAAGCCATAC
CAAACGACGAGCGTGACACCACGATGCCTGTAGCAATGGCAACAACGTTGCGCAAACTATTAACTGGCGA
ACTACTTACTCTAGCTTCCCGGCAACAATTAATAGACTGGATGGAGGCGGATAAAGTTGCAGGACCACTT
CTGCGCTCGGCCCTTCCGGCTGGCTGGTTTATTGCTGATAAATCTGGAGCCGGTGAGCGTGGGTCTCGCG
GTATCATTGCAGCACTGGGGCCAGATGGTAAGCCCTCCCGTATCGTAGTTATCTACACGACGGGGAGTCA
GGCAACTATGGATGAACGAAATAGACAGATCGCTGAGATAGGTGCCTCACTGATTAAGCATTGGTAACTG
TCAGACCAAGTTTACTCATATATACTTTAGATTGATTTAAAACTTCATTTTTAATTTAAAAGGATCTAGG
TGAAGATCCTTTTTGATAATCTCATGACCAAAATCCCTTAACGTGAGTTTTCGTTCCACTGAGCGTCAGA
CCCCGTAGAAAAGATCAAAGGATCTTCTTGAGATCCTTTTTTTCTGCGCGTAATCTGCTGCTTGCAAACA
AAAAAACCACCGCTACCAGCGGTGGTTTGTTTGCCGGATCAAGAGCTACCAACTCTTTTTCCGAAGGTAA
CTGGCTTCAGCAGAGCGCAGATACCAAATACTGTTCTTCTAGTGTAGCCGTAGTTAGGCCACCACTTCAA
GAACTCTGTAGCACCGCCTACATACCTCGCTCTGCTAATCCTGTTACCAGTGGCTGCTGCCAGTGGCGAT
AAGTCGTGTCTTACCGGGTTGGACTCAAGACGATAGTTACCGGATAAGGCGCAGCGGTCGGGCTGAACGG
GGGGTTCGTGCACACAGCCCAGCTTGGAGCGAACGACCTACACCGAACTGAGATACCTACAGCGTGAGCT
ATGAGAAAGCGCCACGCTTCCCGAAGGGAGAAAGGCGGACAGGTATCCGGTAAGCGGCAGGGTCGGAACA
GGAGAGCGCACGAGGGAGCTTCCAGGGGGAAACGCCTGGTATCTTTATAGTCCTGTCGGGTTTCGCCACC
TCTGACTTGAGCGTCGATTTTTGTGATGCTCGTCAGGGGGGCGGAGCCTATGGAAAAACGCCAGCAACGC
GGCCTTTTTACGGTTCCTGGCCTTTTGCTGGCCTTTTGCTCACATGTTCTTTCCTGCGTTATCCCCTGAT
TCTGTGGATAACCGTATTACCGCCTTTGAGTGAGCTGATACCGCTCGCCGCAGCCGAACGACCGAGCGCA
GCGAGTCAGTGAGCGAGGAAGCGGAAGAGCGCCCAATACGCAAACCGCCTCTCCCCGCGCGTTGGCCGAT
TCATTAATGCAGCTGGCACGACAGGTTTCCCGACTGGAAAGCGGGCAGTGAGCGCAACGCAATTAATGTG
AGTTAGCTCACTCATTAGGCACCCCAGGCTTTACACTTTATGCTTCCGGCTCGTATGTTGTGTGGAATTG
TGAGCGGATAACAATTTCACACAGGAAACAGCTATGACCATGATTACGCCAAGCGCGCAATTAACCCTCA
CTAAAGGGAACAAAAGCTGGAGCTGCA
Features (pLannotate 1.2.2; 28 found; start..end, strand, type, name):
      8..234     +  promoter       RSV promoter: Rous sarcoma virus enhancer/promoter
    235..415     +  LTR            5' LTR (truncated): truncated 5' long terminal repeat (LTR) from HIV-1
    462..587     +  misc_feature   HIV-1 Ψ: packaging signal of human immunodeficiency virus type 1
    571..934     +  CDS            HIV-1 gag (fragment): gag protein from human immunodeficiency virus 1; gag
   1080..1313    +  misc_feature   RRE: The Rev response element (RRE) of HIV-1 allows for Rev-dependent mRNA export from the nucleus to the cytoplasm.
   1690..1790    +  CDS            Rev (fragment): human immunodeficiency virus 1 (HIV-1) Rev protein; rev; enhances nuclear export of unspliced and incompletely spliced viral mRNAs
   1809..1926    +  misc_feature   cPPT/CTS: central polypurine tract and central termination sequence of HIV-1
   1960..2361    +  promoter       SFFV promoter: spleen focus-forming virus long terminal repeat (LTR) promoter
   2371..2394    +  misc_feature   MCS (fragment): pBluescript multiple cloning site
   2401..3207    +  CDS            HOXB5: HXB5_HUMAN - Also known as HOX2A. Experimental evidence at protein level: Swiss-Prot protein existence level 1. Sequence-specific transcription factor which is part of a developmental regulatory system that provides cells with specific positional identities on the anterior-posterior axis. From Homo sapiens (Human).
   3214..3239    +  misc_feature   MCS (fragment): pBluescript multiple cloning site
   3239..3298    +  CDS            S (fragment): HBSAG_WHV6 - Experimental evidence at transcript level: Swiss-Prot protein existence level 2. The middle envelope protein plays an important role in the budding of the virion. It is involved in the induction of budding in a nucleocapsid independent way. In this process the majority of envelope proteins bud to form subviral lipoprotein particles of 22 nm of diameter that do not contain a nucleocapsid (By similarity). From Woodchuck hepatitis B virus (isolate w64/pWS23) (WHV).
   3430..3833    +  misc_feature   WPRE: woodchuck hepatitis virus posttranscriptional regulatory element
   3891..3950    +  CDS            nef (fragment): NEF_HV1Z2 - Experimental evidence at protein level: Swiss-Prot protein existence level 1. Extracellular Nef protein targets CD4(+) T-lymphocytes for apoptosis by interacting with CXCR4 surface receptors. From Human immunodeficiency virus type 1 group M subtype D (isolate Z2/CDC-Z34) (HIV-1).
   3952..4185    +  LTR            3' LTR (ΔU3): self-inactivating 3' long terminal repeat (LTR) from HIV-1
   4257..4378    +  polyA_signal   SV40 poly(A) signal: SV40 polyadenylation signal
   4418..4553    +  rep_origin     SV40 ori: SV40 origin of replication
   4574..4592    -  promoter       T7 promoter: promoter for bacteriophage T7 RNA polymerase
   4600..4755    +  CDS            lacZα (fragment): LacZα fragment of β-galactosidase; lacZ fragment
   4760..5188    +  rep_origin     f1 ori (sequence partly withheld): f1 bacteriophage origin of replication; arrow indicates direction of (+) strand synthesis
   5241..5345    +  promoter       AmpR promoter: bla
   5346..6206    +  CDS            AmpR: β-lactamase; bla; confers resistance to ampicillin, carbenicillin, and related antibiotics
   6377..6965    +  rep_origin     ori: high-copy-number ColE1/pMB1/pBR322/pUC origin of replication
   7148..7240    +  CDS            lacI (fragment): lac repressor; lacI; The lac repressor binds to the lac operator to inhibit transcription in E. coli. This inhibition can be relieved by adding lactose or isopropyl-β-D-thiogalactopyranoside (IPTG).
   7253..7274    +  protein_bind   CAP binding site: CAP binding activates transcription in the presence of cAMP. E. coli catabolite activator protein
   7289..7319    +  promoter       lac promoter: promoter for the E. coli lac operon
   7327..7343    +  protein_bind   lac operator: The lac repressor binds to the lac operator to inhibit transcription in E. coli. This inhibition can be relieved by adding lactose or isopropyl-β-D-thiogalactopyranoside (IPTG). lac repressor encoded by lacI
   7388..7406    +  promoter       T3 promoter: promoter for bacteriophage T3 RNA polymerase
