[The description below was written by a language model from this plasmid's Addgene catalogue record and pLannotate feature annotations shown in this document.]
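Description:
SFFV-HOXB5-Brd 192 is a lentiviral transfer plasmid built on the SFFV-MCS backbone that expresses human HOXB5, a homeobox transcription factor, together with a construct-specific DNA barcode. It is maintained in E. coli through a high-copy ColE1/pUC-type origin with ampicillin selection (AmpR); an f1 origin, an SV40 origin and leftover pBluescript-type lac, T7 and T3 elements are also present in the backbone. The viral portion has a third-generation, self-inactivating layout. An RSV promoter replaces the U3 region of a truncated HIV-1 5' LTR to drive genomic RNA production in packaging cells. This is followed by the Ψ packaging signal with a gag fragment, the Rev response element for Rev-dependent nuclear export, and the cPPT/CTS. The unit ends in a ΔU3 3' LTR with a downstream SV40 polyadenylation signal. No mammalian selection marker or fluorescent reporter is annotated.

The expression cassette sits between the cPPT and the 3' LTR. The spleen focus-forming virus LTR promoter, which gives strong constitutive expression in mammalian cells, drives the roughly 0.8 kb HOXB5 coding sequence, and no epitope tag is annotated. A WPRE downstream enhances transcript stability and expression. According to the depositor, the barcode was cloned into an XbaI site after the WPRE, giving the order SFFV, transcription factor, WPRE, barcode. The barcode itself is not annotated in either feature table. This placement should put it in the 3' part of the transcript and of the integrated provirus, so that the delivered factor can be identified by sequencing. The plasmid comes from a combinatorial transcription factor screening platform for immune cell reprogramming. The depositor sequence and the repository's sequencing result differ by only a few bases in length and show the same feature organisation.
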