Addgene plasmid #219151: SFFV-HOXB5-Brd 192
Purpose: Transcription factor HOXB5 with a specific barcode assigned.
Depositing lab: Filipe Pereira. Depositing organization: Center for Neuroscience and Cell Biology, University of Coimbra. Publication: A combinatorial transcription factor screening platform for immune cell reprogramming. Kurochkin I, Altman AR, Caiado I, Pertiga-Cabral D, Halitzki E, Minaeva M, Zimmermannova O, Henriques-Oliveira L, Klein D, Nair M, Oliveira D, Cajal LR, Knittel R, Feick C, Ringner M, Martin M, Cirovic B, Pires CF, Rosa FF, Sitnicka E, Theis FJ, Pereira CF. Cell Syst. 2026 Jan 21;17(1):101457. doi: 10.1016/j.cels.2025.101457. Epub 2026 Jan 14. PubMed 41539305.
Backbone
  Vector backbone: SFFV-MCS
  Backbone size w/o insert (bp): 6611
  Vector type: Lentiviral
Growth in bacteria
  Bacterial resistance: Ampicillin, 100 μg/mL
  Growth temperature: 37°C
  Growth strain: NEB Stable
  Copy number: High Copy
Gene/Insert
  Gene/Insert name: HOXB5
  Species: H. sapiens (human)
  Insert size (bp): 810
  Entrez Gene: HOXB5 (a.k.a. HHO.C10, HOX2, HOX2A, HU-1, Hox2.1)
  Promoter: The spleen focus-forming virus (SFFV) promoter
  Cloning method: Other
Terms and licenses: Academic/Nonprofit Terms; Industry Terms: Not Available to Industry
Depositor comments: Barcode sequence cloned into XbaI restriction site. Design of plasmid is as follows: SFFV-[TF sequence]-WPRE-[Barcode sequence].
How to cite: SFFV-HOXB5-Brd 192 was a gift from Filipe Pereira (Addgene plasmid # 219151 ; http://n2t.net/addgene:219151 ; RRID:Addgene_219151)
