>Addgene plasmid #219151 | SFFV-HOXB5-Brd 192 | depositor partial sequence | sequence record 427934 | Barcode sequence
TGTACATTAAACCCAGCGCT
